Addgene plasmid #178235: pLKO_AU1.S.V5_mCherry-NLS
Purpose: Nuclear Protein Barcode (nPC) for vector/cell tracking. Contains U6 trRNA cassette for sgRNA cloning. Enables spatial detection of CRISPR screens.
Depositing lab: Brian Brown. Depositing organization: Icahn School of Medicine at Mount Sinai. Publication: Spatial CRISPR genomics identifies regulators of the tumor microenvironment. Dhainaut M, Rose SA, Akturk G, Wroblewska A, Nielsen SR, Park ES, Buckup M, Roudko V, Pia L, Sweeney R, Le Berichel J, Wilk CM, Bektesevic A, Lee BH, Bhardwaj N, Rahman AH, Baccarini A, Gnjatic S, Pe'er D, Merad M, Brown BD. Cell. 2022 Mar 10. pii: S0092-8674(22)00195-7. doi: 10.1016/j.cell.2022.02.015. PubMed 35290801.
Backbone
  Vector backbone: pLKO
  Backbone size w/o insert (bp): 9000
  Vector type: Lentiviral
Growth in bacteria
  Bacterial resistance: Ampicillin, 100 μg/mL
  Growth temperature: 37°C
  Growth strain: NEB Stable
  Copy number: High Copy
Gene/Insert
  Gene/Insert name: nPC Tagged mCherry-NLS
  Species: H. sapiens (human)
  Insert size (bp): 1000
  Promoter: eF1a
  Tag / fusion protein: AU1.S.V5 (N terminal on insert); Nuclear Localization Signal (C terminal on insert)
  Cloning method: Restriction Enzyme; 5′ cloning site unknown (unknown if destroyed)
  Sequencing primers: 5′ cctttttgagtttggatcttggttcat
Terms and licenses: Academic/Nonprofit Terms; Industry Terms: Not Available to Industry
Depositor comments: Please visit https://www.biorxiv.org/content/10.1101/2021.07.13.451021v1 for bioRxiv preprint.
How to cite: pLKO_AU1.S.V5_mCherry-NLS was a gift from Brian Brown (Addgene plasmid # 178235 ; http://n2t.net/addgene:178235 ; RRID:Addgene_178235)
