[The description below was written by a language model from this plasmid's Addgene catalogue record and pLannotate feature annotations shown in this document.]
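Description:
pLKO_AU1.S.V5_mCherry-NLS is a lentiviral transfer vector on a pLKO backbone that pairs an sgRNA expression cassette with a nuclear protein barcode (nPC), so that cells carrying a given guide can be identified by imaging. It is propagated in E. coli through a high-copy ColE1/pUC-type origin with ampicillin resistance (AmpR), and the backbone also carries an f1 origin, an SV40 origin and poly(A) signal, and remnants of lac and T7/T3 promoter elements. The viral portion has the layout of a late-generation HIV-1 vector. An RSV promoter drives a truncated 5' LTR, followed by the Ψ packaging signal with a gag fragment, the RRE for Rev-dependent export of the genomic RNA, and a cPPT/CTS. WPRE and a truncated LTR annotated across the sequence origin, which serves as the 3' LTR, close the cassette.

Between the LTRs sit two expression units. A human U6 RNA polymerase III promoter is placed upstream of the S. pyogenes Cas9 gRNA scaffold, leaving a short gap where a guide sequence is cloned. Downstream, the EF-1α promoter drives mCherry carrying an N-terminal combination of AU1, S and V5 epitope tags and a C-terminal nuclear localization signal. The tags and NLS are listed in the catalogue entry but are not individually annotated in the feature table, although unannotated stretches flank the mCherry coding sequence. The epitope combination acts as an antibody-detectable barcode concentrated in the nucleus, while mCherry marks transduced cells. The stated use is vector and cell tracking, and spatial readout of CRISPR screens in tissue. No Cas9 gene or mammalian drug-selection marker is annotated in the vector.
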