Features (pLannotate 1.2.2; 29 found; start..end, strand, type, name):
    205..326     +  polyA_signal   SV40 poly(A) signal: SV40 polyadenylation signal
    366..501     +  rep_origin     SV40 ori: SV40 origin of replication
    522..540     -  promoter       T7 promoter: promoter for bacteriophage T7 RNA polymerase
    548..703     +  CDS            lacZα (fragment): LacZα fragment of β-galactosidase; lacZ fragment
    708..1136    +  rep_origin     f1 ori (sequence partly withheld): f1 bacteriophage origin of replication; arrow indicates direction of (+) strand synthesis
   1189..1293    +  promoter       AmpR promoter: bla
   1294..2154    +  CDS            AmpR: β-lactamase; bla; confers resistance to ampicillin, carbenicillin, and related antibiotics
   2325..2913    +  rep_origin     ori: high-copy-number ColE1/pMB1/pBR322/pUC origin of replication
   3096..3188    +  CDS            lacI (fragment): lac repressor; lacI; The lac repressor binds to the lac operator to inhibit transcription in E. coli. This inhibition can be relieved by adding lactose or isopropyl-β-D-thiogalactopyranoside (IPTG).
   3201..3222    +  protein_bind   CAP binding site: CAP binding activates transcription in the presence of cAMP. E. coli catabolite activator protein
   3237..3267    +  promoter       lac promoter: promoter for the E. coli lac operon
   3275..3291    +  protein_bind   lac operator: The lac repressor binds to the lac operator to inhibit transcription in E. coli. This inhibition can be relieved by adding lactose or isopropyl-β-D-thiogalactopyranoside (IPTG). lac repressor encoded by lacI
   3336..3354    +  promoter       T3 promoter: promoter for bacteriophage T3 RNA polymerase
   3382..3608    +  promoter       RSV promoter: Rous sarcoma virus enhancer/promoter
   3609..3789    +  LTR            5' LTR (truncated): truncated 5' long terminal repeat (LTR) from HIV-1
   3836..3961    +  misc_feature   HIV-1 Ψ: packaging signal of human immunodeficiency virus type 1
   3945..4308    +  CDS            HIV-1 gag (fragment): gag protein from human immunodeficiency virus 1; gag
   4454..4687    +  misc_feature   RRE: The Rev response element (RRE) of HIV-1 allows for Rev-dependent mRNA export from the nucleus to the cytoplasm.
   5064..5164    +  CDS            Rev (fragment): human immunodeficiency virus 1 (HIV-1) Rev protein; rev; enhances nuclear export of unspliced and incompletely spliced viral mRNAs
   5214..5454    +  promoter       U6 promoter: RNA polymerase III promoter for human U6 snRNA
   5481..5556    +  misc_RNA       gRNA scaffold: guide RNA scaffold for the Streptococcus pyogenes CRISPR/Cas9 system
   5604..5721    +  misc_feature   cPPT/CTS: central polypurine tract and central termination sequence of HIV-1
   5788..5854    +  CDS            small t antigen (fragment): SV40 (simian virus 40) small t antigen
   5861..7039    +  promoter       EF-1α promoter: strong constitutive promoter for human elongation factor EF-1α
   7056..7081    +  misc_feature   MCS (fragment): multiple cloning site
   7250..7957    +  CDS            mCherry: mCherry is a basic (constitutively fluorescent) red fluorescent protein published in 2004, derived from Discosoma sp.. It is reported to be a very rapidly-maturing monomer with low acid sensitivity.
   8027..8615    +  misc_feature   WPRE: woodchuck hepatitis virus posttranscriptional regulatory element
   8620..8757    +  CDS            nef (fragment): NEF_HV1LA - Experimental evidence at protein level: Swiss-Prot protein existence level 1. Extracellular Nef protein targets CD4(+) T-lymphocytes for apoptosis by interacting with CXCR4 surface receptors. From Human immunodeficiency virus type 1 group M subtype B (isolate Lai) (HIV-1).
   8743..133     +  LTR            5' LTR (truncated) (across the origin): truncated 5' long terminal repeat (LTR) from HIV-1
>Addgene plasmid #178235 | pLKO_AU1.S.V5_mCherry-NLS | addgene full sequence | sequence record 352830 | Addgene NGS Result
CTAGGGAACCCACTGCTTAAGCCTCAATAAAGCTTGCCTTGAGTGCTTCAAGTAGTGTGTGCCCGTCTGT
TGTGTGACTCTGGTAACTAGAGATCCCTCAGACCCTTTTAGTCAGTGTGGAAAATCTCTAGCAGTAGTAG
TTCATGTCATCTTATTATTCAGTATTTATAACTTGCAAAGAAATGAATATCAGAGAGTGAGAGGAACTTG
TTTATTGCAGCTTATAATGGTTACAAATAAAGCAATAGCATCACAAATTTCACAAATAAAGCATTTTTTT
CACTGCATTCTAGTTGTGGTTTGTCCAAACTCATCAATGTATCTTATCATGTCTGGCTCTAGCTATCCCG
CCCCTAACTCCGCCCATCCCGCCCCTAACTCCGCCCAGTTCCGCCCATTCTCCGCCCCATGGCTGACTAA
TTTTTTTTATTTATGCAGAGGCCGAGGCCGCCTCGGCCTCTGAGCTATTCCAGAAGTAGTGAGGAGGCTT
TTTTGGAGGCCTAGGGACGTACCCAATTCGCCCTATAGTGAGTCGTATTACGCGCGCTCACTGGCCGTCG
TTTTACAACGTCGTGACTGGGAAAACCCTGGCGTTACCCAACTTAATCGCCTTGCAGCACATCCCCCTTT
CGCCAGCTGGCGTAATAGCGAAGAGGCCCGCACCGATCGCCCTTCCCAACAGTTGCGCAGCCTGAATGGC
GAATGGG
[124 nt withheld, positions 708-831]
C
[91 nt withheld, positions 833-923]
A
[49 nt withheld, positions 925-973]
CCTTTGACGTTGGAGTCCACGTTCTTT
[37 nt withheld, positions 1001-1037]
ACCCTATCTCGGTCTATTCTTTTGATTTATAAGGGATTTTGCCGATTTCGGCCTATTGGTTAAAAAATGA
GCTGATTTAACAAAAATTTAACGCGAATTTTAACAAAATATTAACGCTTACAATTTAGGTGGCACTTTTC
GGGGAAATGTGCGCGGAACCCCTATTTGTTTATTTTTCTAAATACATTCAAATATGTATCCGCTCATGAG
ACAATAACCCTGATAAATGCTTCAATAATATTGAAAAAGGAAGAGTATGAGTATTCAACATTTCCGTGTC
GCCCTTATTCCCTTTTTTGCGGCATTTTGCCTTCCTGTTTTTGCTCACCCAGAAACGCTGGTGAAAGTAA
AAGATGCTGAAGATCAGTTGGGTGCACGAGTGGGTTACATCGAACTGGATCTCAACAGCGGTAAGATCCT
TGAGAGTTTTCGCCCCGAAGAACGTTTTCCAATGATGAGCACTTTTAAAGTTCTGCTATGTGGCGCGGTA
TTATCCCGTATTGACGCCGGGCAAGAGCAACTCGGTCGCCGCATACACTATTCTCAGAATGACTTGGTTG
AGTACTCACCAGTCACAGAAAAGCATCTTACGGATGGCATGACAGTAAGAGAATTATGCAGTGCTGCCAT
AACCATGAGTGATAACACTGCGGCCAACTTACTTCTGACAACGATCGGAGGACCGAAGGAGCTAACCGCT
TTTTTGCACAACATGGGGGATCATGTAACTCGCCTTGATCGTTGGGAACCGGAGCTGAATGAAGCCATAC
CAAACGACGAGCGTGACACCACGATGCCTGTAGCAATGGCAACAACGTTGCGCAAACTATTAACTGGCGA
ACTACTTACTCTAGCTTCCCGGCAACAATTAATAGACTGGATGGAGGCGGATAAAGTTGCAGGACCACTT
CTGCGCTCGGCCCTTCCGGCTGGCTGGTTTATTGCTGATAAATCTGGAGCCGGTGAGCGTGGGTCTCGCG
GTATCATTGCAGCACTGGGGCCAGATGGTAAGCCCTCCCGTATCGTAGTTATCTACACGACGGGGAGTCA
GGCAACTATGGATGAACGAAATAGACAGATCGCTGAGATAGGTGCCTCACTGATTAAGCATTGGTAACTG
TCAGACCAAGTTTACTCATATATACTTTAGATTGATTTAAAACTTCATTTTTAATTTAAAAGGATCTAGG
TGAAGATCCTTTTTGATAATCTCATGACCAAAATCCCTTAACGTGAGTTTTCGTTCCACTGAGCGTCAGA
CCCCGTAGAAAAGATCAAAGGATCTTCTTGAGATCCTTTTTTTCTGCGCGTAATCTGCTGCTTGCAAACA
AAAAAACCACCGCTACCAGCGGTGGTTTGTTTGCCGGATCAAGAGCTACCAACTCTTTTTCCGAAGGTAA
CTGGCTTCAGCAGAGCGCAGATACCAAATACTGTTCTTCTAGTGTAGCCGTAGTTAGGCCACCACTTCAA
GAACTCTGTAGCACCGCCTACATACCTCGCTCTGCTAATCCTGTTACCAGTGGCTGCTGCCAGTGGCGAT
AAGTCGTGTCTTACCGGGTTGGACTCAAGACGATAGTTACCGGATAAGGCGCAGCGGTCGGGCTGAACGG
GGGGTTCGTGCACACAGCCCAGCTTGGAGCGAACGACCTACACCGAACTGAGATACCTACAGCGTGAGCT
ATGAGAAAGCGCCACGCTTCCCGAAGGGAGAAAGGCGGACAGGTATCCGGTAAGCGGCAGGGTCGGAACA
GGAGAGCGCACGAGGGAGCTTCCAGGGGGAAACGCCTGGTATCTTTATAGTCCTGTCGGGTTTCGCCACC
TCTGACTTGAGCGTCGATTTTTGTGATGCTCGTCAGGGGGGCGGAGCCTATGGAAAAACGCCAGCAACGC
GGCCTTTTTACGGTTCCTGGCCTTTTGCTGGCCTTTTGCTCACATGTTCTTTCCTGCGTTATCCCCTGAT
TCTGTGGATAACCGTATTACCGCCTTTGAGTGAGCTGATACCGCTCGCCGCAGCCGAACGACCGAGCGCA
GCGAGTCAGTGAGCGAGGAAGCGGAAGAGCGCCCAATACGCAAACCGCCTCTCCCCGCGCGTTGGCCGAT
TCATTAATGCAGCTGGCACGACAGGTTTCCCGACTGGAAAGCGGGCAGTGAGCGCAACGCAATTAATGTG
AGTTAGCTCACTCATTAGGCACCCCAGGCTTTACACTTTATGCTTCCGGCTCGTATGTTGTGTGGAATTG
TGAGCGGATAACAATTTCACACAGGAAACAGCTATGACCATGATTACGCCAAGCGCGCAATTAACCCTCA
CTAAAGGGAACAAAAGCTGGAGCTGCAAGCTTAATGTAGTCTTATGCAATACTCTTGTAGTCTTGCAACA
TGGTAACGATGAGTTAGCAACATGCCTTACAAGGAGAGAAAAAGCACCGTGCATGGCGATTGGTGGAAGT
AAGGTGGTACGATCGTGCCTTATTAGGAAGGCAACAGACGGGTCTGACATGGATTGGACGAACCACTGAA
TTGCCGCATTGCAGAGATATTGTATTTAAGTGCCTAGCTCGATACATAAACGGGTCTCTCTGGTTAGACC
AGATCTGAGCCTGGGAGCTCTCTGGCTAACTAGGGAACCCACTGCTTAAGCCTCAATAAAGCTTGCCTTG
AGTGCTTCAAGTAGTGTGTGCCCGTCTGTTGTGTGACTCTGGTAACTAGAGATCCCTCAGACCCTTTTAG
TCAGTGTGGAAAATCTCTAGCAGTGGCGCCCGAACAGGGACTTGAAAGCGAAAGGGAAACCAGAGGAGCT
CTCTCGACGCAGGACTCGGCTTGCTGAAGCGCGCACGGCAAGAGGCGAGGGGCGGCGACTGGTGAGTACG
CCAAAAATTTTGACTAGCGGAGGCTAGAAGGAGAGAGATGGGTGCGAGAGCGTCAGTATTAAGCGGGGGA
GAATTAGATCGCGATGGGAAAAAATTCGGTTAAGGCCAGGGGGAAAGAAAAAATATAAATTAAAACATAT
AGTATGGGCAAGCAGGGAGCTAGAACGATTCGCAGTTAATCCTGGCCTGTTAGAAACATCAGAAGGCTGT
AGACAAATACTGGGACAGCTACAACCATCCCTTCAGACAGGATCAGAAGAACTTAGATCATTATATAATA
CAGTAGCAACCCTCTATTGTGTGCATCAAAGGATAGAGATAAAAGACACCAAGGAAGCTTTAGACAAGAT
AGAGGAAGAGCAAAACAAAAGTAAGACCACCGCACAGCAAGCGGCCGCTGATCTTCAGACCTGGAGGAGG
AGATATGAGGGACAATTGGAGAAGTGAATTATATAAATATAAAGTAGTAAAAATTGAACCATTAGGAGTA
GCACCCACCAAGGCAAAGAGAAGAGTGGTGCAGAGAGAAAAAAGAGCAGTGGGAATAGGAGCTTTGTTCC
TTGGGTTCTTGGGAGCAGCAGGAAGCACTATGGGCGCAGCGTCAATGACGCTGACGGTACAGGCCAGACA
ATTATTGTCTGGTATAGTGCAGCAGCAGAACAATTTGCTGAGGGCTATTGAGGCGCAACAGCATCTGTTG
CAACTCACAGTCTGGGGCATCAAGCAGCTCCAGGCAAGAATCCTGGCTGTGGAAAGATACCTAAAGGATC
AACAGCTCCTGGGGATTTGGGGTTGCTCTGGAAAACTCATTTGCACCACTGCTGTGCCTTGGAATGCTAG
TTGGAGTAATAAATCTCTGGAACAGATTTGGAATCACACGACCTGGATGGAGTGGGACAGAGAAATTAAC
AATTACACAAGCTTAATACACTCCTTAATTGAAGAATCGCAAAACCAGCAAGAAAAGAATGAACAAGAAT
TATTGGAATTAGATAAATGGGCAAGTTTGTGGAATTGGTTTAACATAACAAATTGGCTGTGGTATATAAA
ATTATTCATAATGATAGTAGGAGGCTTGGTAGGTTTAAGAATAGTTTTTGCTGTACTTTCTATAGTGAAT
AGAGTTAGGCAGGGATATTCACCATTATCGTTTCAGACCCACCTCCCAACCCCGAGGGGACCCGACAGGC
CCGAAGGAATAGAAGAAGAAGGTGGAGAGAGAGACAGAGACAGATCCATTCGATTAGTGAACGGATCTCG
ACGGTATCGATCACGAGACTAGTATCGAGCGGCCGCCCCCTTCACCGAGGGCCTATTTCCCATGATTCCT
TCATATTTGCATATACGATACAAGGCTGTTAGAGAGATAATTGGAATTAATTTGACTGTAAACACAAAGA
TATTAGTACAAAATACGTGACGTAGAAAGTAATAATTTCTTGGGTAGTTTGCAGTTTTAAAATTATGTTT
TAAAATGGACTATCATATGCTTACCGTAACTTGAAAGTATTTCGATTTCTTGGCTTTATATATCTTGTGG
AAAGGACGAAACACCGGGTCTTCGAGAAGACCTGTTTTAGAGCTAGAAATAGCAAGTTAAAATAAGGCTA
GTCCGTTATCAACTTGAAAAAGTGGCACCGAGTCGGTGCTTTTTTTAATTCTCGACCTCGAGACAAATGG
CAGTATTCATCCACAATTTTAAAAGAAAAGGGGGGATTGGGGGGTACAGTGCAGGGGAAAGAATAGTAGA
CATAATAGCAACAGACATACAAACTAAAGAATTACAAAAACAAATTACAAAAATTCAAAATTTTCGGGTT
TATTACAGGGACAGCAGAGATCCACTTTGGCCGCGGCTCGAGGCGATAAGCTTTGCAAAGATGGATAAAG
TTTTAAACAGAGAGGAATCTTTGCAGCTAATGGACCTTCTAGGTCTTGAAAGGAGTGGGAATTGGCTCCG
GTGCCCGTCAGTGGGCAGAGCGCACATCGCCCACAGTCCCCGAGAAGTTGGGGGGAGGGGTCGGCAATTG
AACCGGTGCCTAGAGAAGGTGGCGCGGGGTAAACTGGGAAAGTGATGTCGTGTACTGGCTCCGCCTTTTT
CCCGAGGGTGGGGGAGAACCGTATATAAGTGCAGTAGTCGCCGTGAACGTTCTTTTTCGCAACGGGTTTG
CCGCCAGAACACAGGTAAGTGCCGTGTGTGGTTCCCGCGGGCCTGGCCTCTTTACGGGTTATGGCCCTTG
CGTGCCTTGAATTACTTCCACCTGGCTGCAGTACGTGATTCTTGATCCCGAGCTTCGGGTTGGAAGTGGG
TGGGAGAGTTCGAGGCCTTGCGCTTAAGGAGCCCCTTCGCCTCGTGCTTGAGTTGAGGCCTGGCCTGGGC
GCTGGGGCCGCCGCGTGCGAATCTGGTGGCACCTTCGCGCCTGTCTCGCTGCTTTCGATAAGTCTCTAGC
CATTTAAAATTTTTGATGACCTGCTGCGACGCTTTTTTTCTGGCAAGATAGTCTTGTAAATGCGGGCCAA
GATCTGCACACTGGTATTTCGGTTTTTGGGGCCGCGGGCGGCGACGGGGCCCGTGCGTCCCAGCGCACAT
GTTCGGCGAGGCGGGGCCTGCGAGCGCGGCCACCGAGAATCGGACGGGGGTAGTCTCAAGCTGGCCGGCC
TGCTCTGGTGCCTGGCCTCGCGCCGCCGTGTATCGCCCCGCCCTGGGCGGCAAGGCTGGCCCGGTCGGCA
CCAGTTGCGTGAGCGGAAAGATGGCCGCTTCCCGGCCCTGCTGCAGGGAGCTCAAAATGGAGGACGCGGC
GCTCGGGAGAGCGGGCGGGTGAGTCACCCACACAAAGGAAAAGGGCCTTTCCGTCCTCAGCCGTCGCTTC
ATGTGACTCCACGGAGTACCGGGCGCCGTCCAGGCACCTCGATTAGTTCTCGAGCTTTTGGAGTACGTCG
TCTTTAGGTTGGGGGGAGGGGTTTTATGCGATGGAGTTTCCCCACACTGAGTGGGTGGAGACTGAAGTTA
GGCCAGCTTGGCACTTGATGTAATTCTCCTTGGAATTTGCCCTTTTTGAGTTTGGATCTTGGTTCATTCT
CAAGCCTCAGACAGTGGTTCAAAGTTTTTTTCTTCCATTTCAGGTGTCGTGAGGAATTCTGCAGTCGATC
GACGGTACCGCGGGCCCGGGATCCACGGTCGCCACCATGGGCGACACCTATCGGTACATTGGAGGAGGCG
GGGGAGGGAAGGAGACCGCCGCCGCCAAGTTCGAGAGGCAGCACATGGACAGCGGAGGAGGCGGGGGAGG
GGGCAAACCAATTCCAAACCCACTGCTGGGACTGGATTCCACAGGCATGCTGATGGTGAGCAAGGGCGAG
GAGGATAACATGGCCATCATCAAGGAGTTCATGCGCTTCAAGGTGCACATGGAGGGCTCCGTGAACGGCC
ACGAGTTCGAGATCGAGGGCGAGGGCGAGGGCCGCCCCTACGAGGGCACCCAGACCGCCAAGCTGAAGGT
GACCAAGGGTGGCCCCCTGCCCTTCGCCTGGGACATCCTGTCCCCTCAGTTCATGTACGGCTCCAAGGCC
TACGTGAAGCACCCCGCCGACATCCCCGACTACTTGAAGCTGTCCTTCCCCGAGGGCTTCAAGTGGGAGC
GCGTGATGAACTTCGAGGACGGCGGCGTGGTGACCGTGACCCAGGACTCCTCCCTGCAGGACGGCGAGTT
CATCTACAAGGTGAAGCTGCGCGGCACCAACTTCCCCTCCGACGGCCCCGTAATGCAGAAGAAGACCATG
GGCTGGGAGGCCTCCTCCGAGCGGATGTACCCCGAGGACGGCGCCCTGAAGGGCGAGATCAAGCAGAGGC
TGAAGCTGAAGGACGGCGGCCACTACGACGCTGAGGTCAAGACCACCTACAAGGCCAAGAAGCCCGTGCA
GCTGCCCGGCGCCTACAACGTCAACATCAAGTTGGACATCACCTCCCACAACGAGGACTACACCATCGTG
GAACAGTACGAACGCGCCGAGGGCCGCCACTCCACCGGCGGCATGGACGAGCTGTACAAGAAACGGCCAG
CCGAGGATATGGAGGAAGAACAAGCCTTTAAACGATCTCGATAAAGCGGCCGCGTCGACAATCAACCTCT
GGATTACAAAATTTGTGAAAGATTGACTGGTATTCTTAACTATGTTGCTCCTTTTACGCTATGTGGATAC
GCTGCTTTAATGCCTTTGTATCATGCTATTGCTTCCCGTATGGCTTTCATTTTCTCCTCCTTGTATAAAT
CCTGGTTGCTGTCTCTTTATGAGGAGTTGTGGCCCGTTGTCAGGCAACGTGGCGTGGTGTGCACTGTGTT
TGCTGACGCAACCCCCACTGGTTGGGGCATTGCCACCACCTGTCAGCTCCTTTCCGGGACTTTCGCTTTC
CCCCTCCCTATTGCCACGGCGGAACTCATCGCCGCCTGCCTTGCCCGCTGCTGGACAGGGGCTCGGCTGT
TGGGCACTGACAATTCCGTGGTGTTGTCGGGGAAGCTGACGTCCTTTCCATGGCTGCTCGCCTGTGTTGC
CACCTGGATTCTGCGCGGGACGTCCTTCTGCTACGTCCCTTCGGCCCTCAATCCAGCGGACCTTCCTTCC
CGCGGCCTGCTGCCGGCTCTGCGGCCTCTTCCGCATCTTCGCCTTCGCCCTCAGACGAGTCGGATCTCCC
TTTGGGCCGCCTCCCCGCCTGGGTACCTTTAAGACCAATGACTTACAAGGCAGCTGTAGATCTTAGCCAC
TTTTTAAAAGAAAAGGGGGGACTGGAAGGGCTAATTCACTCCCAACGAAGATAAGATCTGCTTTTTGCTT
GTACTGGGTCTCTCTGGTTAGACCAGATCTGAGCCTGGGAGCTCTCTGGCTAA
